LOCUS       Exported 2764 bp ds-DNA circular SYN 13-MAY-2021
DEFINITION  Phytobricks Level 0 part.
ACCESSION   .
VERSION     .
KEYWORDS    pEPYC0CM0172
SOURCE      synthetic DNA construct
  ORGANISM  synthetic DNA construct
REFERENCE   1 (bases 1 to 2764)
  AUTHORS   Cai YM, Kallam K, Tidd H, Gendarini G, Salzman A, Patron NJ
  TITLE     Rational design of minimal synthetic promoters for plants.
  JOURNAL   Nucleic Acids Res. 2020 Aug 28. pii: 5897334. doi:
            10.1093/nar/gkaa682.
  PUBMED    32856047
REFERENCE   2 (bases 1 to 2764)
  AUTHORS   .
  TITLE     Direct Submission
  JOURNAL   Exported May 13, 2021 from SnapGene Server 1.1.58
            http://www.snapgene.com
FEATURES             Location/Qualifiers
     source          1..2764
                     /organism="synthetic DNA construct"
                     /mol_type="other DNA"
     primer_bind     278..300
                     /label=M13/pUC Forward
                     /note="In lacZ gene"
     primer_bind     292..309
                     /label=M13 Forward
                     /note="In lacZ gene. Also called M13-F20 or M13 (-21)
                     Forward"
     primer_bind     293..309
                     /label=M13 fwd
                     /note="common sequencing primer, one of multiple similar
                     variants"
     primer_bind     320..339
                     /label=T7
                     /note="T7 promoter, forward primer"
     promoter        320..338
                     /label=T7 promoter
                     /note="promoter for bacteriophage T7 RNA polymerase"
     CDS             343..354
                     /codon_start=1
                     /product="Factor Xa recognition and cleavage site"
                     /label=Factor Xa site
                     /translation="IEGR"
     primer_bind     complement(970..987)
                     /label=L4440
                     /note="L4440 vector, forward primer"
     rep_origin      complement(1080..1668)
                     /direction=LEFT
                     /label=ori
                     /note="high-copy-number ColE1/pMB1/pBR322/pUC origin of
                     replication"
     primer_bind     complement(1160..1179)
                     /label=pBR322ori-F
                     /note="pBR322 origin, forward primer"
     CDS             complement(1842..2636)
                     /codon_start=1
                     /product="aminoglycoside phosphotransferase"
                     /label=NeoR/KanR
                     /note="confers resistance to neomycin, kanamycin, and G418
                     (Geneticin(R))"
                     /translation="MIEQDGLHAGSPAAWVERLFGYDWAQQTIGCSDAAVFRLSAQGRP
                     VLFVKTDLSGALNELQDEAARLSWLATTGVPCAAVLDVVTEAGRDWLLLGEVPGQDLLS
                     SHLAPAEKVSIMADAMRRLHTLDPATCPFDHQAKHRIERARTRMEAGLVDQDDLDEEHQ
                     GLAPAELFARLKASMPDGEDLVVTHGDACLPNIMVENGRFSGFIDCGRLGVADRYQDIA
                     LATRDIAEELGGEWADRFLVLYGIAAPDSQRIAFYRLLDEFF"
     promoter        complement(2637..2741)
                     /gene="bla"
                     /label=AmpR promoter
ORIGIN
        1 ctaaattgta agcgttaata ttttgttaaa attcgcgtta aatttttgtt aaatcagctc
       61 attttttaac caataggccg aaatcggcaa aatcccttat aaatcaaaag aatagaccga
      121 gatagggttg agtggccgct acagggcgct cccattcgcc attcaggctg cgcaactgtt
      181 gggaagggcg tttcggtgcg ggcctcttcg ctattacgcc agctggcgaa agggggatgt
      241 gctgcaaggc gattaagttg ggtaacgcca gggttttccc agtcacgacg ttgtaaaacg
      301 acggccagtg agcgcgacgt aatacgactc actatagggc gaattgaagg aaggccgtca
      361 aggccacgtg tcttgtccag agctctcggt ctcaggagtg gaagattcag aaaatctcca
      421 tcaacaaata atccaagtaa ggattaatgg attgatcaac atccttaccg ctatgggtaa
      481 gattgatgaa aagtcaaaaa caaaaatcaa ttatgcacac cagcatgtgt tgatcaccag
      541 ctattgtggg acaccaattt cgtccacaga catcaacatc ttatcgtcct tgtgggagcc
      601 accactaaaa cattgctttg tcaaaagcta aaaaagatga tgcccgacag ccacttgtgt
      661 gaagcatgtg aagccggtcc ctccactaag aaaattagtg aagcatcttc cagtggtccc
      721 tccactcaca gctcaatcag tgagcaacag gacgaaggaa atgacgtaag ccatgacgtc
      781 taatcccaca agaatttcct tatataagga acacaaatca gaaggtactc gagaccctgg
      841 tacctggagc acaagactgg cctcatgggc cttcctttca ctgcccgctt tccagtcggg
      901 aaacctgtcg tgccagctgc attaacatgg tcatagctgt ttccttgcgt attgggcgct
      961 ctccgcttcc tcgctcactg actcgctgcg ctcggtcgtt cgggtaaagc ctggggtgcc
     1021 taatgagcaa aaggccagca aaaggccagg aaccgtaaaa aggccgcgtt gctggcgttt
     1081 ttccataggc tccgcccccc tgacgagcat cacaaaaatc gacgctcaag tcagaggtgg
     1141 cgaaacccga caggactata aagataccag gcgtttcccc ctggaagctc cctcgtgcgc
     1201 tctcctgttc cgaccctgcc gcttaccgga tacctgtccg cctttctccc ttcgggaagc
     1261 gtggcgcttt ctcatagctc acgctgtagg tatctcagtt cggtgtaggt cgttcgctcc
     1321 aagctgggct gtgtgcacga accccccgtt cagcccgacc gctgcgcctt atccggtaac
     1381 tatcgtcttg agtccaaccc ggtaagacac gacttatcgc cactggcagc agccactggt
     1441 aacaggatta gcagagcgag gtatgtaggc ggtgctacag agttcttgaa gtggtggcct
     1501 aactacggct acactagaag aacagtattt ggtatctgcg ctctgctgaa gccagttacc
     1561 ttcggaaaaa gagttggtag ctcttgatcc ggcaaacaaa ccaccgctgg tagcggtggt
     1621 ttttttgttt gcaagcagca gattacgcgc agaaaaaaag gatctcaaga agatcctttg
     1681 atcttttcta cggggtctga cgctcagtgg aacgaaaact cacgttaagg gattttggtc
     1741 atgagattat caaaaaggat cttcacctag atccttttaa attaaaaatg aagttttaaa
     1801 tcaatctaaa gtatatatga gtaaacttgg tctgacagtt attagaaaaa ttcatccagc
     1861 agacgataaa acgcaatacg ctggctatcc ggtgccgcaa tgccatacag caccagaaaa
     1921 cgatccgccc attcgccgcc cagttcttcc gcaatatcac gggtggccag cgcaatatcc
     1981 tgataacgat ccgccacgcc cagacggccg caatcaataa agccgctaaa acggccattt
     2041 tccaccataa tgttcggcag gcacgcatca ccatgggtca ccaccagatc ttcgccatcc
     2101 ggcatgctcg ctttcagacg cgcaaacagc tctgccggtg ccaggccctg atgttcttca
     2161 tccagatcat cctgatccac caggcccgct tccatacggg tacgcgcacg ttcaatacga
     2221 tgtttcgcct gatgatcaaa cggacaggtc gccgggtcca gggtatgcag acgacgcatg
     2281 gcatccgcca taatgctcac tttttctgcc ggcgccagat ggctagacag cagatcctga
     2341 cccggcactt cgcccagcag cagccaatca cggcccgctt cggtcaccac atccagcacc
     2401 gccgcacacg gaacaccggt ggtggccagc cagctcagac gcgccgcttc atcctgcagc
     2461 tcgttcagcg caccgctcag atcggttttc acaaacagca ccggacgacc ctgcgcgctc
     2521 agacgaaaca ccgccgcatc agagcagcca atggtctgct gcgcccaatc atagccaaac
     2581 agacgttcca cccacgctgc cgggctaccc gcatgcaggc catcctgttc aatcatactc
     2641 ttcctttttc aatattattg aagcatttat cagggttatt gtctcatgag cggatacata
     2701 tttgaatgta tttagaaaaa taaacaaata ggggttccgc gcacatttcc ccgaaaagtg
     2761 ccac
//
